>Addgene plasmid #185540 | CamKII-LGI1-S473L-pHluorin | addgene full sequence | sequence record 369445 | Addgene NGS Result
GACATTGATTATTGACTAGTTATTAATAGTAATCAATTACGGGGTCATTAGTTCATAGCCCATATATGGA
GTTCCGCGTTACATAACTTACGGTAAATGGCCCGCCTGGCTGACCGCCCAACGACCCCCGCCCATTGACG
TCAATAATGACGTATGTTCCCATAGTAACGCCAATAGGGACTTTCCATTGACGTCAATGGGTGGAGTATT
TACGGTAAACTGCCCACTTGGCAGTACATCAAGTGTATCATATGCCAAGTACGCCCCCTATTGACGTCAA
TGACGGTAAATGGCCCGCCTGGCATTATGCCCAGTACATGACCTTATGGGACTTTCCTACTTGGCAGTAC
ATCTACGTATTAGTCATCGCTATTACCATGGTGATGCGGTTTTGGCAGTACATCAATGGGCGTGGATAGC
GGTTTGACTCACGGGGATTTCCAAGTCTCCACCCCATTGACGTCAATGGGAGTTTGTTTTGGCACCAAAA
TCAACGGGACTTTCCAAAATGTCGTAACAACTCCGCCCCATTGACGCAAATGGGCGGTAGGCGTGTACGG
TGGGAGGTCTATATAAGCAGCGCGTTTTGCCTGTACTGGGTCTCTCTGGTTAGACCAGATCTGAGCCTGG
GAGCTCTCTGGCTAACTAGGGAACCCACTGCTTAAGCCTCAATAAAGCTTGCCTTGAGTGCTTCAAGTAG
TGTGTGCCCGTCTGTTGTGTGACTCTGGTAACTAGAGATCCCTCAGACCCTTTTAGTCAGTGTGGAAAAT
CTCTAGCAGTGGCGCCCGAACAGGGACTTGAAAGCGAAAGGGAAACCAGAGGAGCTCTCTCGACGCAGGA
CTCGGCTTGCTGAAGCGCGCACGGCAAGAGGCGAGGGGCGGCGACTGGTGAGTACGCCAAAAATTTTGAC
TAGCGGAGGCTAGAAGGAGAGAGATGGGTGCGAGAGCGTCAGTATTAAGCGGGGGAGAATTAGATCGCGA
TGGGAAAAAATTCGGTTAAGGCCAGGGGGAAAGAAAAAATATAAATTAAAACATATAGTATGGGCAAGCA
GGGAGCTAGAACGATTCGCAGTTAATCCTGGCCTGTTAGAAACATCAGAAGGCTGTAGACAAATACTGGG
ACAGCTACAACCATCCCTTCAGACAGGATCAGAAGAACTTAGATCATTATATAATACAGTAGCAACCCTC
TATTGTGTGCATCAAAGGATAGAGATAAAAGACACCAAGGAAGCTTTAGACAAGATAGAGGAAGAGCAAA
ACAAAAGTAAGACCACCGCACAGCAAGCGGCCGCTGATCTTCAGACCTGGAGGAGGAGATATGAGGGACA
ATTGGAGAAGTGAATTATATAAATATAAAGTAGTAAAAATTGAACCATTAGGAGTAGCACCCACCAAGGC
AAAGAGAAGAGTGGTGCAGAGAGAAAAAAGAGCAGTGGGAATAGGAGCTTTGTTCCTTGGGTTCTTGGGA
GCAGCAGGAAGCACTATGGGCGCAGCGTCAATGACGCTGACGGTACAGGCCAGACAATTATTGTCTGGTA
TAGTGCAGCAGCAGAACAATTTGCTGAGGGCTATTGAGGCGCAACAGCATCTGTTGCAACTCACAGTCTG
GGGCATCAAGCAGCTCCAGGCAAGAATCCTGGCTGTGGAAAGATACCTAAAGGATCAACAGCTCCTGGGG
ATTTGGGGTTGCTCTGGAAAACTCATTTGCACCACTGCTGTGCCTTGGAATGCTAGTTGGAGTAATAAAT
CTCTGGAACAGATTTGGAATCACACGACCTGGATGGAGTGGGACAGAGAAATTAACAATTACACAAGCTT
AATACACTCCTTAATTGAAGAATCGCAAAACCAGCAAGAAAAGAATGAACAAGAATTATTGGAATTAGAT
AAATGGGCAAGTTTGTGGAATTGGTTTAACATAACAAATTGGCTGTGGTATATAAAATTATTCATAATGA
TAGTAGGAGGCTTGGTAGGTTTAAGAATAGTTTTTGCTGTACTTTCTATAGTGAATAGAGTTAGGCAGGG
ATATTCACCATTATCGTTTCAGACCCACCTCCCAACCCCGAGGGGACCCGACAGGCCCGAAGGAATAGAA
GAAGAAGGTGGAGAGAGAGACAGAGACAGATCCATTCGATTAGTGAACGGATCGGCACTGCGTGCGCCAA
TTCTGCAGACAAATGGCAGTATTCATCCACAATTTTAAAAGAAAAGGGGGGATTGGGGGGTACAGTGCAG
GGGAAAGAATAGTAGACATAATAGCAACAGACATACAAACTAAAGAATTACAAAAACAAATTACAAAAAT
TCAAAATTTTCGGGTTTATTACAGGGACAGCAGAGATCCAGTTTGGTTAATTAACATTATGGCCTTAGGT
CACTTCATCTCCATGGGGTTCTTCTTCTGATTTTCTAGAAAATGAGATGGGGGTGCAGAGAGCTTCCTCA
GTGACCTGCCCAGGGTCACATCAGAAATGTCAGAGCTAGAACTTGAACTCAGATTACTAATCTTAAATTC
CATGCCTTGGGGGCATGCAAGTACGATATACAGAAGGAGTGAACTCATTAGGGCAGATGACCAATGAGTT
TAGGAAAGAAGAGTCCAGGGCAGGGTACATCTACACCACCCGCCCAGCCCTGGGTGAGTCCAGCCACGTT
CACCTCATTATAGTTGCCTCTCTCCAGTCCTACCTTGACGGGAAGCACAAGCAGAAACTGGGACAGGAGC
CCCAGGAGACCAAATCTTCATGGTCCCTCTGGGAGGATGGGTGGGGAGAGCTGTGGCAGAGGCCTCAGGA
GGGGCCCTGCTGCTCAGTGGTGACAGATAGGGGTGAGAAAGCAGACAGAGTCATTCCGTCAGCATTCTGG
GTCTGTTTGGTACTTCTTCTCACGCTAAGGTGGCGGTGTGATATGCACAATGGCTAAAAAGCAGGGAGAG
CTGGAAAGAAACAAGGACAGAGACAGAGGCCAAGTCAACCAGACCAATTCCCAGAGGAAGCAAAGAAACC
ATTACAGAGACTACAAGGGGGAAGGGAAGGAGAGATGAATTAGCTTCCCCTGTAAACCTTAGAACCCAGC
TGTTGCCAGGGCAACGGGGCAATACCTGTCTCTTCAGAGGAGATGAAGTTGCCAGGGTAACTACATCCTG
TCTTTCTCAAGGACCATCCCAGAATGTGGCACCCACTAGCCGTTACCATAGCAACTGCCTCTTTGCCCCA
CTTAATCCCATCCCGTCTGTTAAAAGGGCCCTATAGTTGGAGGTGGGGGAGGTAGGAAGAGCGATGATCA
CTTGTGGACTAAGTTTGTTCGCATCCCCTTCTCCAACCCCCTCAGTACATCACCCTGGGGGAACAGGGTC
CACTTGCTCCTGGGCCCACACAGTCCTGCAGTATTGTGTATATAAGGCCAGGGCAAAGAGGAGCAGGTTT
TAAAGTGAAAGGCAGGCAGGTGTTGGGGAGGCAGTTACCGGGGCAACGGGAACAGGGCGTTTCGGAGGTG
GTTGCCATGGGGACCTGGATGCTGACGAAGGCTCGCGAGGCTGTGAGCAGCCACAGTGCCCTGCTCAGAA
GCCCCAAGCTCGTCAGTCAAGCCGGTTCTCCGTTTGCACTCAGGAGCACGGGCAGGCGAGTGGCCCCTAG
TTCTGGGGGCAGCGGGGGATCCATGGAAAGCGAGAGCATCAGAAGGATGGGCAACGCTTGCATCCCTCTG
AAGAGGATCGCCTACTTCCTGTGCCTGTTCAGCGTGGTGCTGCTGACCGAGGGAAAGAAGCCTGCCAAGC
CTAAGTGCCCTGCCGTGTGCACCTGTAGCAAGGATAACGCCCTGTGCGAGAACGCCCGCAGCATCCCTAG
AACAGTGCCTCCAGACGTGATCAGCCTGAGCTTTGTGCGGAGCGGCTTCACCGAGATCAGCGAGGGATCT
TTCCTGTTCACCCCTAGCCTGCAGCTGCTGCTGTTCACCAGCAACAGCTTCGACGTGATCTCCGACGACG
CCTTCATCGGCCTGCCTCACCTGGAATACCTGTTCATCGAGAACAACAACATCAAGAGCATCTCCAGGCA
CACCTTCAGGGGCCTGAAGTCCCTGATCCACCTGAGCCTGGCCAACAACAACCTGCAGACCCTGCCTAAG
GACATCTTCAAAGGCCTGGACAGCCTGACCAACGTGGACCTGAGAGGCAACTCCTTCAACTGCGACTGCA
AGCTGAAGTGGCTGGTGGAATGGCTGGGCCACACAAACGCTACCGTCGAGGACATCTACTGCGAGGGACC
TCCAGAGTACAAGAAGCGGAAGATCAACTCTCTGAGCCCCAAGGACTTCGACTGCATCATCACCGAGTTC
GCCAAGAGCCAGGACCTGCCTTACCAGAGCCTGAGCATCGACACCTTCTCTTACCTGAACGACGAGTACG
TCGTGATCGCCCAGCCTTTTACCGGCAAGTGCATCTTCCTGGAATGGGACCACGTGGAAAAGACCTTCCG
GAACTACGACAACATCACCGGCACCAGCACCGTCGTGTGCAAGCCTATCGTGATCGACACCCAGCTGTAC
GTGATCGTGGCTCAGCTGTTCGGCGGCAGCCACATCTACAAGAGAGATGGCTTCGCCAACAAGTTCATCA
AGATCCAGGACATCGAGGTGCTGAAGATCAGAAAGCCCAACGACATCGAGACATTCAAGATCGAGGATAA
CTGGTACTTCGTGGTGGCCGACAGCAGCAAGGCCGGCTTCACAACAATCTACAAGTGGAACGGCAACGGC
TTCTACAGCCACCAGTCTCTGCACGCCTGGTACAGAGACACCGACGTCGAGTACCTGGAAATCGCCAGGC
CTCCTCTGACACTGAGAACCCCTCACCTGATCCTGAGCAGCTCTAGCCAGAGGCCTGTGATCTACCAGTG
GTCCAAGGCCACACAGCTGTTCATCAACCAGACAGACATCCCCAACATGGAAGATGTGTACGCCGTGAAG
CACTTCAGCGTGAAGGGCGACGTGTACATCTGCCTGACCAGATTCATCGGCGACAGCAAAGTGATGAAGT
GGGGCGGCAGCAGCTTTCAGGACATCCAGAGGATGCCTCTCAGGGGCAGCATGGTGTTTCAGCCCCTGCA
GATCAACAACTACCAGTACGCCATCCTGGGCAGCGACTACAGCTTCACCCAGGTGTACAATTGGGACGCC
GAGAAGGCCAAGTTCGTGAAGTTCCAAGAGCTGAACGTGCAGGCCCCTAGATCTTTCACCCACGTGTCAA
TCAACAAGCGGAACTTCCTGTTCGCCAGCAGCTTCAAGGGCAACACCCAGATCTACAAGCACGTCATCGT
GGATCTGAGCGCCAGCGGCTCTACTAGTGGTGGATCTGGTGGAACCGGCGGCTCCAAAGGCGAGGAACTG
TTTACAGGCGTGGTGCCTATCCTGGTCGAGCTGGATGGGGATGTGAACGGCCACAAGTTCTCCGTGTCTG
GCGAAGGCGAAGGGGACGCCACATACGGAAAGCTGACCCTGAAGTTCATCTGCACCACCGGCAAGCTGCC
TGTGCCTTGGCCTACACTGGTCACCACACTGACATACGGCGTGCAGTGCTTCAGCAGATACCCCGACCAT
ATGAAGAGGCACGACTTCTTCAAGAGCGCCATGCCTGAGGGCTACGTGCAAGAGAGGACCATCTTCTTTA
AGGACGACGGCAACTACAAGACCAGGGCCGAAGTGAAGTTCGAGGGCGACACCCTGGTCAACAGGATCGA
GCTGAAGGGAATCGACTTCAAAGAGGACGGCAACATCCTGGGACACAAGTTGGAGTACAACTACAACGAT
CACCAGGTCTACATCATGGCCGATAAGCAGAAGAACGGCATCAAGGCCAACTTCAAGATCCGGCACAACA
TCGAGGACGGCGGAGTGCAGCTGGCCGATCACTATCAGCAGAACACCCCTATCGGCGACGGACCTGTGCT
GCTGCCTGATAACCACTACCTGTTTACCACCAGCACACTGAGCAAGGACCCCAACGAGAAGAGGGACCAC
ATGGTGCTGTTGGAGTTCGTGACAGCCGCCGGAATCACACACGGAATGGACGAGCTGTACAAATGAGAAT
TCGATATCAAGCTTATCGATAATCAACCTCTGGATTACAAAATTTGTGAAAGATTGACTGGTATTCTTAA
CTATGTTGCTCCTTTTACGCTATGTGGATACGCTGCTTTAATGCCTTTGTATCATGCTATTGCTTCCCGT
ATGGCTTTCATTTTCTCCTCCTTGTATAAATCCTGGTTGCTGTCTCTTTATGAGGAGTTGTGGCCCGTTG
TCAGGCAACGTGGCGTGGTGTGCACTGTGTTTGCTGACGCAACCCCCACTGGTTGGGGCATTGCCACCAC
CTGTCAGCTCCTTTCCGGGACTTTCGCTTTCCCCCTCCCTATTGCCACGGCGGAACTCATCGCCGCCTGC
CTTGCCCGCTGCTGGACAGGGGCTCGGCTGTTGGGCACTGACAATTCCGTGGTGTTGTCGGGGAAATCAT
CGTCCTTTCCTTGGCTGCTCGCCTGTGTTGCCACCTGGATTCTGCGCGGGACGTCCTTCTGCTACGTCCC
TTCGGCCCTCAATCCAGCGGACCTTCCTTCCCGCGGCCTGCTGCCGGCTCTGCGGCCTCTTCCGCGTCTT
CGCCTTCGCCCTCAGACGAGTCGGATCTCCCTTTGGGCCGCCTCCCCGCATCGATACCGTCGACCTCGAG
ACCTAGAAAAACATGGAGCAATCACAAGTAGCAATACAGCAGCTACCAATGCTGATTGTGCCTGGCTAGA
AGCACAAGAGGAGGAGGAGGTGGGTTTTCCAGTCACACCTCAGGTACCTTTAAGACCAATGACTTACAAG
GCAGCTGTAGATCTTAGCCACTTTTTAAAAGAAAAGGGGGGACTGGAAGGGCTAATTCACTCCCAACGAA
GACAAGATATCCTTGATCTGTGGATCTACCACACACAAGGCTACTTCCCTGATTGGCAGAACTACACACC
AGGGCCAGGGATCAGATATCCACTGACCTTTGGATGGTGCTACAAGCTAGTACCAGTTGAGCAAGAGAAG
GTAGAAGAAGCCAATGAAGGAGAGAACACCCGCTTGTTACACCCTGTGAGCCTGCATGGGATGGATGACC
CGGAGAGAGAAGTATTAGAGTGGAGGTTTGACAGCCGCCTAGCATTTCATCACATGGCCCGAGAGCTGCA
TCCGGACTGTACTGGGTCTCTCTGGTTAGACCAGATCTGAGCCTGGGAGCTCTCTGGCTAACTAGGGAAC
CCACTGCTTAAGCCTCAATAAAGCTTGCCTTGAGTGCTTCAAGTAGTGTGTGCCCGTCTGTTGTGTGACT
CTGGTAACTAGAGATCCCTCAGACCCTTTTAGTCAGTGTGGAAAATCTCTAGCAGGGCCCGTTTAAACCC
GCTGATCAGCCTCGACTGTGCCTTCTAGTTGCCAGCCATCTGTTGTTTGCCCCTCCCCCGTGCCTTCCTT
GACCCTGGAAGGTGCCACTCCCACTGTCCTTTCCTAATAAAATGAGGAAATTGCATCGCATTGTCTGAGT
AGGTGTCATTCTATTCTGGGGGGTGGGGTGGGGCAGGACAGCAAGGGGGAGGATTGGGAAGACAATAGCA
GGCATGCTGGGGATGCGGTGGGCTCTATGGCTTCTGAGGCGGAAAGAACCAGCTGGGGCTCTAGGGGGTA
TCCCC
[124 nt withheld, positions 7706-7829]
C
[91 nt withheld, positions 7831-7921]
A
[49 nt withheld, positions 7923-7971]
CCTTTGACGTTGGAGTCCACGTTCTTT
[37 nt withheld, positions 7999-8035]
ACCCTATCTCGGTCTATTCTTTTGATTTATAAGGGATTTTGCCGATTTCGGCCTATTGGTTAAAAAATGA
GCTGATTTAACAAAAATTTAACGCGAATTAATTCTGTGGAATGTGTGTCAGTTAGGGTGTGGAAAGTCCC
CAGGCTCCCCAGCAGGCAGAAGTATGCAAAGCATGCATCTCAATTAGTCAGCAACCAGGTGTGGAAAGTC
CCCAGGCTCCCCAGCAGGCAGAAGTATGCAAAGCATGCATCTCAATTAGTCAGCAACCATAGTCCCGCCC
CTAACTCCGCCCATCCCGCCCCTAACTCCGCCCAGTTCCGCCCATTCTCCGCCCCATGGCTGACTAATTT
TTTTTATTTATGCAGAGGCCGAGGCCGCCTCTGCCTCTGAGCTATTCCAGAAGTAGTGAGGAGGCTTTTT
TGGAGGCCTAGGCTTTTGCAAAAAGCTCCCGGGAGCTTGTATATCCATTTTCGGATCTGATCAGCACGTG
TTGACAATTAATCATCGGCATAGTATATCGGCATAGTATAATACGACAAGGTGAGGAACTAAACCATGGC
CAAGTTGACCAGTGCCGTTCCGGTGCTCACCGCGCGCGACGTCGCCGGAGCGGTCGAGTTCTGGACCGAC
CGGCTCGGGTTCTCCCGGGACTTCGTGGAGGACGACTTCGCCGGTGTGGTCCGGGACGACGTGACCCTGT
TCATCAGCGCGGTCCAGGACCAGGTGGTGCCGGACAACACCCTGGCCTGGGTGTGGGTGCGCGGCCTGGA
CGAGCTGTACGCCGAGTGGTCGGAGGTCGTGTCCACGAACTTCCGGGACGCCTCCGGGCCGGCCATGACC
GAGATCGGCGAGCAGCCGTGGGGGCGGGAGTTCGCCCTGCGCGACCCGGCCGGCAACTGCGTGCACTTCG
TGGCCGAGGAGCAGGACTGACACGTGCTACGAGATTTCGATTCCACCGCCGCCTTCTATGAAAGGTTGGG
CTTCGGAATCGTTTTCCGGGACGCCGGCTGGATGATCCTCCAGCGCGGGGATCTCATGCTGGAGTTCTTC
GCCCACCCCAACTTGTTTATTGCAGCTTATAATGGTTACAAATAAAGCAATAGCATCACAAATTTCACAA
ATAAAGCATTTTTTTCACTGCATTCTAGTTGTGGTTTGTCCAAACTCATCAATGTATCTTATCATGTCTG
TATACCGTCGACCTCTAGCTAGAGCTTGGCGTAATCATGGTCATAGCTGTTTCCTGTGTGAAATTGTTAT
CCGCTCACAATTCCACACAACATACGAGCCGGAAGCATAAAGTGTAAAGCCTGGGGTGCCTAATGAGTGA
GCTAACTCACATTAATTGCGTTGCGCTCACTGCCCGCTTTCCAGTCGGGAAACCTGTCGTGCCAGCTGCA
TTAATGAATCGGCCAACGCGCGGGGAGAGGCGGTTTGCGTATTGGGCGCTCTTCCGCTTCCTCGCTCACT
GACTCGCTGCGCTCGGTCGTTCGGCTGCGGCGAGCGGTATCAGCTCACTCAAAGGCGGTAATACGGTTAT
CCACAGAATCAGGGGATAACGCAGGAAAGAACATGTGAGCAAAAGGCCAGCAAAAGGCCAGGAACCGTAA
AAAGGCCGCGTTGCTGGCGTTTTTCCATAGGCTCCGCCCCCCTGACGAGCATCACAAAAATCGACGCTCA
AGTCAGAGGTGGCGAAACCCGACAGGACTATAAAGATACCAGGCGTTTCCCCCTGGAAGCTCCCTCGTGC
GCTCTCCTGTTCCGACCCTGCCGCTTACCGGATACCTGTCCGCCTTTCTCCCTTCGGGAAGCGTGGCGCT
TTCTCATAGCTCACGCTGTAGGTATCTCAGTTCGGTGTAGGTCGTTCGCTCCAAGCTGGGCTGTGTGCAC
GAACCCCCCGTTCAGCCCGACCGCTGCGCCTTATCCGGTAACTATCGTCTTGAGTCCAACCCGGTAAGAC
ACGACTTATCGCCACTGGCAGCAGCCACTGGTAACAGGATTAGCAGAGCGAGGTATGTAGGCGGTGCTAC
AGAGTTCTTGAAGTGGTGGCCTAACTACGGCTACACTAGAAGAACAGTATTTGGTATCTGCGCTCTGCTG
AAGCCAGTTACCTTCGGAAAAAGAGTTGGTAGCTCTTGATCCGGCAAACAAACCACCGCTGGTAGCGGTG
GTTTTTTTGTTTGCAAGCAGCAGATTACGCGCAGAAAAAAAGGATCTCAAGAAGATCCTTTGATCTTTTC
TACGGGGTCTGACGCTCAGTGGAACGAAAACTCACGTTAAGGGATTTTGGTCATGAGATTATCAAAAAGG
ATCTTCACCTAGATCCTTTTAAATTAAAAATGAAGTTTTAAATCAATCTAAAGTATATATGAGTAAACTT
GGTCTGACAGTTACCAATGCTTAATCAGTGAGGCACCTATCTCAGCGATCTGTCTATTTCGTTCATCCAT
AGTTGCCTGACTCCCCGTCGTGTAGATAACTACGATACGGGAGGGCTTACCATCTGGCCCCAGTGCTGCA
ATGATACCGCGAGACCCACGCTCACCGGCTCCAGATTTATCAGCAATAAACCAGCCAGCCGGAAGGGCCG
AGCGCAGAAGTGGTCCTGCAACTTTATCCGCCTCCATCCAGTCTATTAATTGTTGCCGGGAAGCTAGAGT
AAGTAGTTCGCCAGTTAATAGTTTGCGCAACGTTGTTGCCATTGCTACAGGCATCGTGGTGTCACGCTCG
TCGTTTGGTATGGCTTCATTCAGCTCCGGTTCCCAACGATCAAGGCGAGTTACATGATCCCCCATGTTGT
GCAAAAAAGCGGTTAGCTCCTTCGGTCCTCCGATCGTTGTCAGAAGTAAGTTGGCCGCAGTGTTATCACT
CATGGTTATGGCAGCACTGCATAATTCTCTTACTGTCATGCCATCCGTAAGATGCTTTTCTGTGACTGGT
GAGTACTCAACCAAGTCATTCTGAGAATAGTGTATGCGGCGACCGAGTTGCTCTTGCCCGGCGTCAATAC
GGGATAATACCGCGCCACATAGCAGAACTTTAAAAGTGCTCATCATTGGAAAACGTTCTTCGGGGCGAAA
ACTCTCAAGGATCTTACCGCTGTTGAGATCCAGTTCGATGTAACCCACTCGTGCACCCAACTGATCTTCA
GCATCTTTTACTTTCACCAGCGTTTCTGGGTGAGCAAAAACAGGAAGGCAAAATGCCGCAAAAAAGGGAA
TAAGGGCGACACGGAAATGTTGAATACTCATACTCTTCCTTTTTCAATATTATTGAAGCATTTATCAGGG
TTATTGTCTCATGAGCGGATACATATTTGAATGTATTTAGAAAAATAAACAAATAGGGGTTCCGCGCACA
TTTCCCCGAAAAGTGCCACCTGACGTCGACGGATCGGGAGATCTCCCGATCCCCTATGGTGCACTCTCAG
TACAATCTGCTCTGATGCCGCATAGTTAAGCCAGTATCTGCTCCCTGCTTGTGTGTTGGAGGTCGCTGAG
TAGTGCGCGAGCAAAATTTAAGCTACAACAAGGCAAGGCTTGACCGACAATTGCATGAAGAATCTGCTTA
GGGTTAGGCGTTTTGCGCTGCTTCGCGATGTACGGGCCAGATATACGCGTT
Features (pLannotate 1.2.2; 31 found; start..end, strand, type, name):
      1..380     +  enhancer       CMV enhancer: human cytomegalovirus immediate early enhancer
    381..580     +  promoter       CMV promoter: human cytomegalovirus (CMV) immediate early promoter
    598..778     +  LTR            5' LTR (truncated): truncated 5' long terminal repeat (LTR) from HIV-1
    825..950     +  misc_feature   HIV-1 Ψ: packaging signal of human immunodeficiency virus type 1
    934..1297    +  CDS            HIV-1 gag (fragment): gag protein from human immunodeficiency virus 1; gag
   1443..1676    +  misc_feature   RRE: The Rev response element (RRE) of HIV-1 allows for Rev-dependent mRNA export from the nucleus to the cytoplasm.
   2053..2153    +  CDS            Rev (fragment): human immunodeficiency virus 1 (HIV-1) Rev protein; rev; enhances nuclear export of unspliced and incompletely spliced viral mRNAs
   2203..2320    +  misc_feature   cPPT/CTS: central polypurine tract and central termination sequence of HIV-1
   2365..3653    +  promoter       CaMKII promoter: promoter for the mouse calcium/calmodulin-dependent kinase II α subunit
   3663..5333    +  CDS            Lgi1: LGI1_RAT - Experimental evidence at protein level: Swiss-Prot protein existence level 1. Plays a role in suppressing the production of MMP1/3 through the phosphatidylinositol 3-kinase/ERK pathway (By similarity). Regulates voltage-gated potassium channels assembled from KCNA1, KCNA4 and KCNAB1. It slows down channel inactivation by precluding channel closure mediated by the KCNAB1 subunit. Ligand for ADAM22 that positively regulates synaptic transmission mediated by AMPA-type glutamate receptors. From Rattus norvegicus (Rat).
   5373..6083    +  CDS            pHluorin, ecliptic: pHluorin, ecliptic is a multistate long stokes shift fluorescent protein published in 1998, derived from Aequorea victoria.
   6087..6111    +  misc_feature   MCS (fragment): pBluescript multiple cloning site
   6111..6699    +  misc_feature   WPRE: woodchuck hepatitis virus posttranscriptional regulatory element
   6636..7217    +  CDS            nef (fragment): NEF_HV1H2 - Experimental evidence at protein level: Swiss-Prot protein existence level 1. Extracellular Nef protein targets CD4(+) T-lymphocytes for apoptosis by interacting with CXCR4 surface receptors. From Human immunodeficiency virus type 1 group M subtype B (isolate HXB2) (HIV-1).
   7224..7404    +  LTR            5' LTR (truncated): truncated 5' long terminal repeat (LTR) from HIV-1
   7436..7660    +  polyA_signal   bGH poly(A) signal: bovine growth hormone polyadenylation signal
   7664..7685    +  promoter       SV40 promoter (fragment): SV40 enhancer and early promoter
   7706..8134    +  rep_origin     f1 ori (sequence partly withheld): f1 bacteriophage origin of replication; arrow indicates direction of (+) strand synthesis
   8148..8477    +  promoter       SV40 promoter: SV40 enhancer and early promoter
   8525..8572    +  promoter       EM7 promoter: synthetic bacterial promoter&nbsp
   8591..8965    +  CDS            BleoR: antibiotic-binding protein; Sh ble from Streptoalloteichus hindustanus; confers resistance to bleomycin, phleomycin, and Zeocin™
   8975..9100    +  CDS            ble (fragment): BLE_KLEPN - Experimental evidence at protein level: Swiss-Prot protein existence level 1. Binding protein with a strong affinity to the bleomycin family of antibiotics. Binds to CL990; an antimitotic-antibiotic compound. From Klebsiella pneumoniae.
   9095..9216    +  polyA_signal   SV40 poly(A) signal: SV40 polyadenylation signal
   9287..9309    -  protein_bind   lac operator (fragment): The lac repressor binds to the lac operator to inhibit transcription in E. coli. This inhibition can be relieved by adding lactose or isopropyl-β-D-thiogalactopyranoside (IPTG). lac repressor encoded by lacI
   9313..9343    -  promoter       lac promoter: promoter for the E. coli lac operon
   9358..9379    -  protein_bind   CAP binding site: CAP binding activates transcription in the presence of cAMP. E. coli catabolite activator protein
   9392..9484    -  CDS            lacI (fragment): lac repressor; lacI; The lac repressor binds to the lac operator to inhibit transcription in E. coli. This inhibition can be relieved by adding lactose or isopropyl-β-D-thiogalactopyranoside (IPTG).
   9667..10255   -  rep_origin     ori: high-copy-number ColE1/pMB1/pBR322/pUC origin of replication
  10426..11286   -  CDS            AmpR: β-lactamase; bla; confers resistance to ampicillin, carbenicillin, and related antibiotics
  11287..11391   -  promoter       AmpR promoter: bla
  11450..11502   -  misc_feature   bom (fragment): basis of mobility region from pBR322
