[The description below was written by a language model from this plasmid's Addgene catalogue record and pLannotate feature annotations shown in this document.]
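Description:
CamKII-LGI1-S473L-pHluorin is an HIV-1-based lentiviral transfer plasmid that also serves as a mammalian expression vector, of roughly 11.7 kb. It is propagated in E. coli through a high-copy ColE1/pUC-type origin with ampicillin selection (AmpR), and the backbone also carries an f1 origin. A separate SV40/EM7 promoter-driven BleoR cassette with an SV40 poly(A) signal lies outside the viral region and could in principle allow Zeocin selection, although the record does not describe its use. The viral portion has a CMV enhancer/promoter fused to a truncated 5' LTR, which drives genomic RNA production in packaging cells. This is followed by the Ψ packaging signal with a gag fragment, the Rev response element for Rev-dependent nuclear export, and the cPPT/CTS element. A second truncated LTR and a bGH poly(A) signal close the unit downstream.

The payload is rat LGI1 (leucine-rich glioma-inactivated protein 1), a secreted neuronal ligand of ADAM22, carrying a serine-to-leucine substitution at residue 473. It is fused at its C terminus to pHluorin, a pH-sensitive GFP variant whose fluorescence is quenched in acidic compartments and increases at neutral pH; the feature table annotates it as the ecliptic form. Expression is driven by the CaMKIIα promoter, which favours excitatory neurons, and a WPRE after the coding sequence enhances transcript stability and expression. The pH sensitivity of the tag makes such a fusion suited to optically following exposure of LGI1 at the cell surface. The associated study concerns activity-driven synaptic translocation of LGI1, so this construct presumably allows the S473L mutant's behaviour to be examined in neurons. The record does not state the functional consequence of the mutation.
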