Addgene plasmid #185540: CamKII-LGI1-S473L-pHluorin
Purpose: Expresses mutant S473L LGI1-pHluorin under the CamKII promoter
Depositing lab: Jaime de Juan-Sanz. Depositing organization: Institut du Cerveau et de la Moelle Epiniere, Hôpital Pitié Salpêtrière. Publication: Activity-driven synaptic translocation of LGI1 controls excitatory neurotransmission. Cuhadar U, Calzado-Reyes L, Pascual-Caro C, Aberra AS, Ritzau-Jost A, Aggarwal A, Ibata K, Podgorski K, Yuzaki M, Geis C, Hallerman S, Hoppa MB, de Juan-Sanz J. Cell Rep. 2024 May 28;43(5):114186. doi: 10.1016/j.celrep.2024.114186. Epub 2024 May 2. PubMed 38700985.
Backbone
  Vector backbone: CamKII
  Total vector size (bp): 11669
  Vector type: Mammalian Expression, Lentiviral
Growth in bacteria
  Bacterial resistance: Ampicillin, 100 μg/mL
  Growth temperature: 37°C
  Growth strain: NEB Stable
  Copy number: High Copy
Gene/Insert
  Gene/Insert name: LGI1 (alt name: Leucine-rich glioma-inactivated protein 1)
  Species: R. norvegicus (rat)
  Mutation: changed serine 473 for leucine
  Entrez Gene: Lgi1
  Promoter: CamKII
  Tag / fusion protein: pHluorin (C terminal on insert)
  Cloning method: Unknown
  Sequencing primers: 5′ agtattgtgtatataaggc
Terms and licenses: Academic/Nonprofit Terms; Industry Terms: Not Available to Industry
Depositor comments: Please visit https://www.biorxiv.org/content/10.1101/2022.07.03.498586v2 for bioRxiv preprint.
How to cite: CamKII-LGI1-S473L-pHluorin was a gift from Jaime de Juan-Sanz (Addgene plasmid # 185540 ; http://n2t.net/addgene:185540 ; RRID:Addgene_185540)
